>Addgene plasmid #164239 | pLENTI CMV GFP-TREX1 P290L BLAST | addgene full sequence | sequence record 347612 | Addgene NGS Result
GGGTCTCTCTGGTTAGACCAGATCTGAGCCTGGGAGCTCTCTGGCTAACTAGGGAACCCACTGCTTAAGC
CTCAATAAAGCTTGCCTTGAGTGCTTCAAGTAGTGTGTGCCCGTCTGTTGTGTGACTCTGGTAACTAGAG
ATCCCTCAGACCCTTTTAGTCAGTGTGGAAAATCTCTAGCAGTGGCGCCCGAACAGGGACTTGAAAGCGA
AAGGGAAACCAGAGGAGCTCTCTCGACGCAGGACTCGGCTTGCTGAAGCGCGCACGGCAAGAGGCGAGGG
GCGGCGACTGGTGAGTACGCCAAAAATTTTGACTAGCGGAGGCTAGAAGGAGAGAGATGGGTGCGAGAGC
GTCAGTATTAAGCGGGGGAGAATTAGATCGCGATGGGAAAAAATTCGGTTAAGGCCAGGGGGAAAGAAAA
AATATAAATTAAAACATATAGTATGGGCAAGCAGGGAGCTAGAACGATTCGCAGTTAATCCTGGCCTGTT
AGAAACATCAGAAGGCTGTAGACAAATACTGGGACAGCTACAACCATCCCTTCAGACAGGATCAGAAGAA
CTTAGATCATTATATAATACAGTAGCAACCCTCTATTGTGTGCATCAAAGGATAGAGATAAAAGACACCA
AGGAAGCTTTAGACAAGATAGAGGAAGAGCAAAACAAAAGTAAGACCACCGCACAGCAAGCGGCCGCTGA
TCTTCAGACCTGGAGGAGGAGATATGAGGGACAATTGGAGAAGTGAATTATATAAATATAAAGTAGTAAA
AATTGAACCATTAGGAGTAGCACCCACCAAGGCAAAGAGAAGAGTGGTGCAGAGAGAAAAAAGAGCAGTG
GGAATAGGAGCTTTGTTCCTTGGGTTCTTGGGAGCAGCAGGAAGCACTATGGGCGCAGCGTCAATGACGC
TGACGGTACAGGCCAGACAATTATTGTCTGGTATAGTGCAGCAGCAGAACAATTTGCTGAGGGCTATTGA
GGCGCAACAGCATCTGTTGCAACTCACAGTCTGGGGCATCAAGCAGCTCCAGGCAAGAATCCTGGCTGTG
GAAAGATACCTAAAGGATCAACAGCTCCTGGGGATTTGGGGTTGCTCTGGAAAACTCATTTGCACCACTG
CTGTGCCTTGGAATGCTAGTTGGAGTAATAAATCTCTGGAACAGATTTGGAATCACACGACCTGGATGGA
GTGGGACAGAGAAATTAACAATTACACAAGCTTAATACACTCCTTAATTGAAGAATCGCAAAACCAGCAA
GAAAAGAATGAACAAGAATTATTGGAATTAGATAAATGGGCAAGTTTGTGGAATTGGTTTAACATAACAA
ATTGGCTGTGGTATATAAAATTATTCATAATGATAGTAGGAGGCTTGGTAGGTTTAAGAATAGTTTTTGC
TGTACTTTCTATAGTGAATAGAGTTAGGCAGGGATATTCACCATTATCGTTTCAGACCCACCTCCCAACC
CCGAGGGGACCCGACAGGCCCGAAGGAATAGAAGAAGAAGGTGGAGAGAGAGACAGAGACAGATCCATTC
GATTAGTGAACGGATCTCGACGGTATCGGTTAACTTTTAAAAGAAAAGGGGGGATTGGGGGGTACAGTGC
AGGGGAAAGAATAGTAGACATAATAGCAACAGACATACAAACTAAAGAATTACAAAAACAAATTACAAAA
TTCAAAATTTTATCGATAAGCTTGGGAGTTCCGCGTTACATAACTTACGGTAAATGGCCCGCCTGGCTGA
CCGCCCAACGACCCCCGCCCATTGACGTCAATAATGACGTATGTTCCCATAGTAACGCCAATAGGGACTT
TCCATTGACGTCAATGGGTGGAGTATTTACGGTAAACTGCCCACTTGGCAGTACATCAAGTGTATCATAT
GCCAAGTACGCCCCCTATTGACGTCAATGACGGTAAATGGCCCGCCTGGCATTATGCCCAGTACATGACC
TTATGGGACTTTCCTACTTGGCAGTACATCTACGTATTAGTCATCGCTATTACCATGGTGATGCGGTTTT
GGCAGTACATCAATGGGCGTGGATAGCGGTTTGACTCACGGGGATTTCCAAGTCTCCACCCCATTGACGT
CAATGGGAGTTTGTTTTGGCACCAAAATCAACGGGACTTTCCAAAATGTCGTAACAACTCCGCCCCATTG
ACGCAAATGGGCGGTAGGCGTGTACGGTGGGAGGTCTATATAAGCAGAGCTCGTTTAGTGAACCGTCAGA
TCGCCTGGAGACGCCATCCACGCTGTTTTGACCTCCATAGAAGACACCGACTCTAGAGGATCCACCGGTC
GCCACCATGGTGAGCAAGGGCGAGGAGCTGTTCACCGGGGTGGTGCCCATCCTGGTCGAGCTGGACGGCG
ACGTAAACGGCCACAAGTTCAGCGTGTCCGGCGAGGGCGAGGGCGATGCCACCTACGGCAAGCTGACCCT
GAAGTTCATCTGCACCACCGGCAAGCTGCCCGTGCCCTGGCCCACCCTCGTGACCACCCTGACCTACGGC
GTGCAGTGCTTCAGCCGCTACCCCGACCACATGAAGCAGCACGACTTCTTCAAGTCCGCCATGCCCGAAG
GCTACGTCCAGGAGCGCACCATCTTCTTCAAGGACGACGGCAACTACAAGACCCGCGCCGAGGTGAAGTT
CGAGGGCGACACCCTGGTGAACCGCATCGAGCTGAAGGGCATCGACTTCAAGGAGGACGGCAACATCCTG
GGGCACAAGCTGGAGTACAACTACAACAGCCACAACGTCTATATCATGGCCGACAAGCAGAAGAACGGCA
TCAAGGTGAACTTCAAGATCCGCCACAACATCGAGGACGGCAGCGTGCAGCTCGCCGACCACTACCAGCA
GAACACCCCCATCGGCGACGGCCCCGTGCTGCTGCCCGACAACCACTACCTGAGCACCCAGTCCGCCCTG
AGCAAAGACCCCAACGAGAAGCGCGATCACATGGTCCTGCTGGAGTTCGTGACCGCCGCCGGGATCACTC
TCGGCATGGACGAGCTGTACAAGACCGGATCAACAAGTTTGTACAAAAAAGCAGGCTGGGGCTCGCAGGC
CCTGCCCCCGGGGCCCATGCAGACCCTCATCTTTTTCGACATGGAGGCCACTGGCTTGCCCTTCTCCCAG
CCCAAGGTCACGGAGCTGTGCCTGCTGGCTGTCCACAGATGTGCCCTGGAGAGCCCCCCCACCTCTCAGG
GGCCACCTCCCACAGTTCCTCCACCACCGCGTGTGGTAGACAAGCTCTCCCTGTGTGTGGCTCCGGGGAA
GGCCTGCAGCCCTGCAGCCAGCGAGATCACAGGTCTGAGCACAGCTGTGCTGGCAGCGCATGGGCGTCAA
TGTTTTGATGACAACCTGGCCAACCTGCTCCTAGCCTTCCTGCGGCGCCAGCCACAGCCCTGGTGCCTGG
TGGCACACAATGGTGACCGCTACGACTTCCCCCTGCTCCAAGCAGAGCTGGCTATGCTGGGCCTCACCAG
TGCTCTGGATGGTGCCTTCTGTGTGGATAGCATCACTGCGCTGAAGGCCCTGGAGCGAGCAAGCAGCCCC
TCAGAACACGGACCAAGGAAGAGCTATAGCCTAGGCAGCATCTACACTCGCCTGTATGGGCAGTCCCCTC
CAGACTCGCACACGGCTGAGGGTGATGTCCTGGCCCTGCTCAGCATCTGTCAGTGGAGACCACAGGCCCT
GCTGCGGTGGGTGGATGCTCACGCCAGGCCTTTCGGCACCATCAGGCCCATGTATGGGGTCACAGCCTCT
GCTAGGACCAAGCCAAGACCATCTGCTGTCACAACCACTGCACACCTGGCCACAACCAGGAACACTAGTC
CCAGCCTTGGAGAGAGCAGGGGTACCAAGGATCTTCCTCCAGTGAAGGACCCTGGAGCCCTATCCAGGGA
GGGACTGCTGGCCCTACTGGGTCTGCTGGCCATCCTGACCTTGGCAGTAGCCACACTGTATGGACTATCC
CTGGCCACACCTGGGGAGTAGTTAACCGGTGAAGTAAAGCGGCCGCGTCGACAATCAACCTCTGGATTAC
AAAATTTGTGAAAGATTGACTGGTATTCTTAACTATGTTGCTCCTTTTACGCTATGTGGATACGCTGCTT
TAATGCCTTTGTATCATGCTATTGCTTCCCGTATGGCTTTCATTTTCTCCTCCTTGTATAAATCCTGGTT
GCTGTCTCTTTATGAGGAGTTGTGGCCCGTTGTCAGGCAACGTGGCGTGGTGTGCACTGTGTTTGCTGAC
GCAACCCCCACTGGTTGGGGCATTGCCACCACCTGTCAGCTCCTTTCCGGGACTTTCGCTTTCCCCCTCC
CTATTGCCACGGCGGAACTCATCGCCGCCTGCCTTGCCCGCTGCTGGACAGGGGCTCGGCTGTTGGGCAC
TGACAATTCCGTGGTGTTGTCGGGGAAGCTGACGTCCTTTCCATGGCTGCTCGCCTGTGTTGCCACCTGG
ATTCTGCGCGGGACGTCCTTCTGCTACGTCCCTTCGGCCCTCAATCCAGCGGACCTTCCTTCCCGCGGCC
TGCTGCCGGCTCTGCGGCCTCTTCCGCGTCTTCGCCTTCGCCCTCAGACGAGTCGGATCTCCCTTTGGGC
CGCCTCCCCGCCTGGAATTCTGCAGATATCCGGTTAGTAATGAGTTTGGAATTAATTCTGTGGAATGTGT
GTCAGTTAGGGTGTGGAAAGTCCCCAGGCTCCCCAGCAGGCAGAAGTATGCAAAGCATGCATCTCAATTA
GTCAGCAACCAGGTGTGGAAAGTCCCCAGGCTCCCCAGCAGGCAGAAGTATGCAAAGCATGCATCTCAAT
TAGTCAGCAACCATAGTCCCGCCCCTAACTCCGCCCATCCCGCCCCTAACTCCGCCCAGTTCCGCCCATT
CTCCGCCCCATGGCTGACTAATTTTTTTTATTTATGCAGAGGCCGAGGCCGCCTCTGCCTCTGAGCTATT
CCAGAAGTAGTGAGGAGGCTTTTTTGGAGGCCTAGGCTTTTGCAAAAAGCTCCCGGGAGCTTGTATATCC
ATTTTCGGATCTGATCAGCACGTGTTGACAATTAATCATCGGCATAGTATATCGGCATAGTATAATACGA
CAAGGTGAGGAACTAAACCATGGCCAAGCCTTTGTCTCAAGAAGAATCCACCCTCATTGAAAGAGCAACG
GCTACAATCAACAGCATCCCCATCTCTGAAGACTACAGCGTCGCCAGCGCAGCTCTCTCTAGCGACGGCC
GCATCTTCACTGGTGTCAATGTATATCATTTTACTGGGGGACCTTGTGCAGAACTCGTGGTGCTGGGCAC
TGCTGCTGCTGCGGCAGCTGGCAACCTGACTTGTATCGTCGCGATCGGAAATGAGAACAGGGGCATCTTG
AGCCCCTGCGGACGGTGCCGACAGGTGCTTCTCGATCTGCATCCTGGGATCAAAGCCATAGTGAAGGACA
GTGATGGACAGCCGACGGCAGTTGGGATTCGTGAATTGCTGCCCTCTGGTTATGTGTGGGAGGGCTAAGC
ACAATTCGAGCTCGGTACCTTTAAGACCAATGACTTACAAGGCAGCTGTAGATCTTAGCCACTTTTTAAA
AGAAAAGGGGGGACTGGAAGGGCTAGCTCACTCCCAACGAAGACAAGATCTGCTTTTTGCTTGTACTGGG
TCTCTCTGGTTAGACCAGATCTGAGCCTGGGAGCTCTCTGGCTAACTAGGGAACCCACTGCTTAAGCCTC
AATAAAGCTTGCCTTGAGTGCTTCAAGTAGTGTGTGCCCGTCTGTTGTGTGACTCTGGTAACTAGAGATC
CCTCAGACCCTTTTAGTCAGTGTGGAAAATCTCTAGCAGTAGTAGTTCATGTCATCTTATTATTCAGTAT
TTATAACTTGCAAAGAAATGAATATCAGAGAGTGAGAGGAACTTGTTTATTGCAGCTTATAATGGTTACA
AATAAAGCAATAGCATCACAAATTTCACAAATAAAGCATTTTTTTCACTGCATTCTAGTTGTGGTTTGTC
CAAACTCATCAATGTATCTTATCATGTCTGGCTCTAGCTATCCCGCCCCTAACTCCGCCCATCCCGCCCC
TAACTCCGCCCAGTTCCGCCCATTCTCCGCCCCATGGCTGACTAATTTTTTTTATTTATGCAGAGGCCGA
GGCCGCCTCGGCCTCTGAGCTATTCCAGAAGTAGTGAGGAGGCTTTTTTGGAGGCCTAGGGACGTACCCA
ATTCGCCCTATAGTGAGTCGTATTACGCGCGCTCACTGGCCGTCGTTTTACAACGTCGTGACTGGGAAAA
CCCTGGCGTTACCCAACTTAATCGCCTTGCAGCACATCCCCCTTTCGCCAGCTGGCGTAATAGCGAAGAG
GCCCGCACCGATCGCCCTTCCCAACAGTTGCGCAGCCTGAATGGCGAATGGG
[124 nt withheld, positions 6423-6546]
C
[91 nt withheld, positions 6548-6638]
A
[49 nt withheld, positions 6640-6688]
CCTTTGACGTTGGAGTCCACGTTCTTT
[37 nt withheld, positions 6716-6752]
ACCCTATCTCGGTCTATTCTTTTGATTTATAAGGGATTTTGCCGATTTCGGCCTATTGGTTAAAAAATGA
GCTGATTTAACAAAAATTTAACGCGAATTTTAACAAAATATTAACGCTTACAATTTAGGTGGCACTTTTC
GGGGAAATGTGCGCGGAACCCCTATTTGTTTATTTTTCTAAATACATTCAAATATGTATCCGCTCATGAG
ACAATAACCCTGATAAATGCTTCAATAATATTGAAAAAGGAAGAGTATGAGTATTCAACATTTCCGTGTC
GCCCTTATTCCCTTTTTTGCGGCATTTTGCCTTCCTGTTTTTGCTCACCCAGAAACGCTGGTGAAAGTAA
AAGATGCTGAAGATCAGTTGGGTGCACGAGTGGGTTACATCGAACTGGATCTCAACAGCGGTAAGATCCT
TGAGAGTTTTCGCCCCGAAGAACGTTTTCCAATGATGAGCACTTTTAAAGTTCTGCTATGTGGCGCGGTA
TTATCCCGTATTGACGCCGGGCAAGAGCAACTCGGTCGCCGCATACACTATTCTCAGAATGACTTGGTTG
AGTACTCACCAGTCACAGAAAAGCATCTTACGGATGGCATGACAGTAAGAGAATTATGCAGTGCTGCCAT
AACCATGAGTGATAACACTGCGGCCAACTTACTTCTGACAACGATCGGAGGACCGAAGGAGCTAACCGCT
TTTTTGCACAACATGGGGGATCATGTAACTCGCCTTGATCGTTGGGAACCGGAGCTGAATGAAGCCATAC
CAAACGACGAGCGTGACACCACGATGCCTGTAGCAATGGCAACAACGTTGCGCAAACTATTAACTGGCGA
ACTACTTACTCTAGCTTCCCGGCAACAATTAATAGACTGGATGGAGGCGGATAAAGTTGCAGGACCACTT
CTGCGCTCGGCCCTTCCGGCTGGCTGGTTTATTGCTGATAAATCTGGAGCCGGTGAGCGTGGGTCTCGCG
GTATCATTGCAGCACTGGGGCCAGATGGTAAGCCCTCCCGTATCGTAGTTATCTACACGACGGGGAGTCA
GGCAACTATGGATGAACGAAATAGACAGATCGCTGAGATAGGTGCCTCACTGATTAAGCATTGGTAACTG
TCAGACCAAGTTTACTCATATATACTTTAGATTGATTTAAAACTTCATTTTTAATTTAAAAGGATCTAGG
TGAAGATCCTTTTTGATAATCTCATGACCAAAATCCCTTAACGTGAGTTTTCGTTCCACTGAGCGTCAGA
CCCCGTAGAAAAGATCAAAGGATCTTCTTGAGATCCTTTTTTTCTGCGCGTAATCTGCTGCTTGCAAACA
AAAAAACCACCGCTACCAGCGGTGGTTTGTTTGCCGGATCAAGAGCTACCAACTCTTTTTCCGAAGGTAA
CTGGCTTCAGCAGAGCGCAGATACCAAATACTGTTCTTCTAGTGTAGCCGTAGTTAGGCCACCACTTCAA
GAACTCTGTAGCACCGCCTACATACCTCGCTCTGCTAATCCTGTTACCAGTGGCTGCTGCCAGTGGCGAT
AAGTCGTGTCTTACCGGGTTGGACTCAAGACGATAGTTACCGGATAAGGCGCAGCGGTCGGGCTGAACGG
GGGGTTCGTGCACACAGCCCAGCTTGGAGCGAACGACCTACACCGAACTGAGATACCTACAGCGTGAGCT
ATGAGAAAGCGCCACGCTTCCCGAAGGGAGAAAGGCGGACAGGTATCCGGTAAGCGGCAGGGTCGGAACA
GGAGAGCGCACGAGGGAGCTTCCAGGGGGAAACGCCTGGTATCTTTATAGTCCTGTCGGGTTTCGCCACC
TCTGACTTGAGCGTCGATTTTTGTGATGCTCGTCAGGGGGGCGGAGCCTATGGAAAAACGCCAGCAACGC
GGCCTTTTTACGGTTCCTGGCCTTTTGCTGGCCTTTTGCTCACATGTTCTTTCCTGCGTTATCCCCTGAT
TCTGTGGATAACCGTATTACCGCCTTTGAGTGAGCTGATACCGCTCGCCGCAGCCGAACGACCGAGCGCA
GCGAGTCAGTGAGCGAGGAAGCGGAAGAGCGCCCAATACGCAAACCGCCTCTCCCCGCGCGTTGGCCGAT
TCATTAATGCAGCTGGCACGACAGGTTTCCCGACTGGAAAGCGGGCAGTGAGCGCAACGCAATTAATGTG
AGTTAGCTCACTCATTAGGCACCCCAGGCTTTACACTTTATGCTTCCGGCTCGTATGTTGTGTGGAATTG
TGAGCGGATAACAATTTCACACAGGAAACAGCTATGACCATGATTACGCCAAGCGCGCAATTAACCCTCA
CTAAAGGGAACAAAAGCTGGAGCTGCAAGCTTAATGTAGTCTTATGCAATACTCTTGTAGTCTTGCAACA
TGGTAACGATGAGTTAGCAACATGCCTTACAAGGAGAGAAAAAGCACCGTGCATGCCGATTGGTGGAAGT
AAGGTGGTACGATCGTGCCTTATTAGGAAGGCAACAGACGGGTCTGACATGGATTGGACGAACCACTGAA
TTGCCGCATTGCAGAGATATTGTATTTAAGTGCCTAGCTCGATACATAAAC
Features (pLannotate 1.2.2; 31 found; start..end, strand, type, name):
      1..181     +  LTR            5' LTR (truncated): truncated 5' long terminal repeat (LTR) from HIV-1
    228..353     +  misc_feature   HIV-1 Ψ: packaging signal of human immunodeficiency virus type 1
    337..700     +  CDS            HIV-1 gag (fragment): gag protein from human immunodeficiency virus 1; gag
    846..1079    +  misc_feature   RRE: The Rev response element (RRE) of HIV-1 allows for Rev-dependent mRNA export from the nucleus to the cytoplasm.
   1456..1556    +  CDS            Rev (fragment): human immunodeficiency virus 1 (HIV-1) Rev protein; rev; enhances nuclear export of unspliced and incompletely spliced viral mRNAs
   1575..1691    +  misc_feature   cPPT/CTS: central polypurine tract and central termination sequence of HIV-1
   1714..2017    +  enhancer       CMV enhancer: human cytomegalovirus immediate early enhancer
   2018..2221    +  promoter       CMV promoter: human cytomegalovirus (CMV) immediate early promoter
   2317..3033    +  CDS            EGFP: EGFP is a basic (constitutively fluorescent) green fluorescent protein published in 1996, derived from Aequorea victoria. It is reported to be a rapidly-maturing weak dimer with moderate acid sensitivity.
   3043..3067    +  protein_bind   attB1: mutant version of attB; recombination site for the Gateway® BP reaction BP Clonase™
   3070..4008    +  CDS            TREX1: TREX1_HUMAN - Experimental evidence at protein level: Swiss-Prot protein existence level 1. Major cellular 3'-to-5' DNA exonuclease which digests single- stranded DNA (ssDNA) and double-stranded DNA (dsDNA) with mismatched 3' termini. Prevents cell-intrinsic initiation of autoimmunity. Acts by metabolizing DNA fragments from endogenous retroelements, including L1, LTR and SINE elements. Unless degraded, these DNA fragments accumulate in the cytosol and activate the IFN-stimulatory DNA (ISD) response and innate immune signaling. Prevents chronic ATM-dependent checkpoint activation, by processin
   4043..4631    +  misc_feature   WPRE: woodchuck hepatitis virus posttranscriptional regulatory element
   4687..5016    +  promoter       SV40 promoter: SV40 enhancer and early promoter
   5064..5111    +  promoter       EM7 promoter: synthetic bacterial promoter&nbsp
   5130..5528    +  CDS            BSD: blasticidin S deaminase; Aspergillus terreus BSD; confers resistance to blasticidin
   5545..5682    +  CDS            nef (fragment): NEF_HV1LA - Experimental evidence at protein level: Swiss-Prot protein existence level 1. Extracellular Nef protein targets CD4(+) T-lymphocytes for apoptosis by interacting with CXCR4 surface receptors. From Human immunodeficiency virus type 1 group M subtype B (isolate Lai) (HIV-1).
   5668..5848    +  LTR            5' LTR (truncated): truncated 5' long terminal repeat (LTR) from HIV-1
   5920..6041    +  polyA_signal   SV40 poly(A) signal: SV40 polyadenylation signal
   6081..6216    +  rep_origin     SV40 ori: SV40 origin of replication
   6237..6255    -  promoter       T7 promoter: promoter for bacteriophage T7 RNA polymerase
   6263..6418    +  CDS            lacZα (fragment): LacZα fragment of β-galactosidase; lacZ fragment
   6423..6851    +  rep_origin     f1 ori (sequence partly withheld): f1 bacteriophage origin of replication; arrow indicates direction of (+) strand synthesis
   6904..7008    +  promoter       AmpR promoter: bla
   7009..7869    +  CDS            AmpR: β-lactamase; bla; confers resistance to ampicillin, carbenicillin, and related antibiotics
   8040..8628    +  rep_origin     ori: high-copy-number ColE1/pMB1/pBR322/pUC origin of replication
   8811..8903    +  CDS            lacI (fragment): lac repressor; lacI; The lac repressor binds to the lac operator to inhibit transcription in E. coli. This inhibition can be relieved by adding lactose or isopropyl-β-D-thiogalactopyranoside (IPTG).
   8916..8937    +  protein_bind   CAP binding site: CAP binding activates transcription in the presence of cAMP. E. coli catabolite activator protein
   8952..8982    +  promoter       lac promoter: promoter for the E. coli lac operon
   8990..9006    +  protein_bind   lac operator: The lac repressor binds to the lac operator to inhibit transcription in E. coli. This inhibition can be relieved by adding lactose or isopropyl-β-D-thiogalactopyranoside (IPTG). lac repressor encoded by lacI
   9051..9069    +  promoter       T3 promoter: promoter for bacteriophage T3 RNA polymerase
   9097..9323    +  promoter       RSV promoter: Rous sarcoma virus enhancer/promoter
