>Addgene plasmid #164239 | pLENTI CMV GFP-TREX1 P290L BLAST Sequencing Result | analyzer sequence | sequence record 326338
AACGCCAGCAACGCGGCCTTTTTACGGTTCCTGGCCTTTTGCTGGCCTTTTGCTCACATGTGAGGGCCTA
TTTCCCATGATTCCTTCATATTTGCATATACGATACAAGGCTGTTAGAGAGATAATTGGAATTAATTTGA
CTGTAAACACAAAGATATTAGTACAAAATACGTGACGTAGAAAGTAATAATTTCTTGGGTAGTTTGCAGT
TTTAAAATTATGTTTTAAAATGGACTATCATATGCTTACCGTAACTTGAAAGTATTTCGATTTCTTGGCT
TTATATATCTTGTGGAAAGGACGAAACACCGCCTAGATGGTACCTTCTGTGGTTTTAGAGCTAGAAATAG
CAAGTTAAAATAAGGCTAGTCCGTTATCAACTTGAAAAAGTGGCACCGAGTCGGTGCTTTTTTGTTTTAG
AGCTAGAAATAGCAAGTTAAAATAAGGCTAGTCCGTTTTTAGCGCGTGCGCCAATTCTGCAGACAAATGG
CTCTAGAGGTACCCGTTACATAACTTACGGTAAATGGCCCGCCTGGCTGACCGCCCAACGACCCCCGCCC
ATTGACGTCAATAGTAACGCCAATAGGGACTTTCCATTGACGTCAATGGGTGGAGTATTTACGGTAAACT
GCCCACTTGGCAGTACATCAAGTGTATCATATGCCAAGTACGCCCCCTATTGACGTCAATGACGGTAAAT
GGCCCGCCTGGCATTGTGCCCAGTACATGACCTTATGGGACTTTCCTACTTGGCAGTACATCTACGTATT
AGTCATCGCTATTACCATGGTCGAGGTGAGCCCCACGTTCTGCTTCACTCTCCCCATCTCCCCCCCCTCC
CCACCCCCGCCCCGTGCCCCGCTCCGCCGCCGCCTCGCGCCGCCCGCCCCGGCTCTGACTGACCGCGTTA
CTCCCACAGGTGAGCGGGCGGGACGGCCCTTCTCCTCCGGGCTGTAATTAGCTGAGCAAGAGGTAAGGGT
TTAAGGGATGGTTGGTTGGTGGGGTATTAATGTTTAATTACCTGGAGCACCTGCCTGAAATCACTTTTTT
TCAGGTTGGACCGGTGCCACCATGGACTATAAGGACCACGACGGAGACTACAAGGATCATGATATTGATT
ACAAAGACGATGACGATAAGATGGCCCCAAAGAAGAAGCGGAAGGTCGGTATCCACGGAGTCCCAGCAGC
CGACAAGAAGTACAGCATCGGCCTGGACATCGGCACCAACTCTGTGGGCTGGGCCGTGATCACCGACGAG
TACAAGGTGCCCAGCAAGAAATTCAAGGTGCTGGGCAACACCGACCGGCACAGCATCAAGAAGAACCTGA
TCGGAGCCCTGCTGTTCGACAGCGGCGAAACAGCCGAGGCCACCCGGCTGAAGAGAACCGCCAGAAGAAG
ATACACCAGACGGAAGAACCGGATCTGCTATCTGCAAGAGATCTTCAGCAACGAGATGGCCAAGGTGGAC
GACAGCTTCTTCCACAGACTGGAAGAGTCCTTCCTGGTGGAAGAGGATAAGAAGCACGAGCGGCACCCCA
TCTTCGGCAACATCGTGGACGAGGTGGCCTACCACGAGAAGTACCCCACCATCTACCACCTGAGAAAGAA
ACTGGTGGACAGCACCGACAAGGCCGACCTGCGGCTGATCTATCTGGCCCTGGCCCACATGATCAAGTTC
CGGGGCCACTTCCTGATCGAGGGCGACCTGAACCCCGACAACAGCGACGTGGACAAGCTGTTCATCCAGC
TGGTGCAGACCTACAACCAGCTGTTCGAGGAAAACCCCATCAACGCCAGCGGCGTGGACGCCAAGGCCAT
CCTGTCTGCCAGACTGAGCAAGAGCAGACGGCTGGAAAATCTGATCGCCCAGCTGCCCGGCGAGAAGAAG
AATGGCCTGTTCGGAAACCTGATTGCCCTGAGCCTGGGCCTGACCCCCAACTTCAAGAGCAACTTCGACC
TGGCCGAGGATGCCAAACTGCAGCTGAGCAAGGACACCTACGACGACGACCTGGACAACCTGCTGGCCCA
GATCGGCGACCAGTACGCCGACCTGTTTCTGGCCGCCAAGAACCTGTCCGACGCCATCCTGCTGAGCGAC
ATCCTGAGAGTGAACACCGAGATCACCAAGGCCCCCCTGAGCGCCTCTATGATCAAGAGATACGACGAGC
ACCACCAGGACCTGACCCTGCTGAAAGCTCTCGTGCGGCAGCAGCTGCCTGAGAAGTACAAAGAGATTTT
CTTCGACCAGAGCAAGAACGGCTACGCCGGCTACATTGACGGCGGAGCCAGCCAGGAAGAGTTCTACAAG
TTCATCAAGCCCATCCTGGAAAAGATGGACGGCACCGAGGAACTGCTCGTGAAGCTGAACAGAGAGGACC
TGCTGCGGAAGCAGCGGACCTTCGACAACGGCAGCATCCCCCACCAGATCCACCTGGGAGAGCTGCACGC
CATTCTGCGGCGGCAGGAAGATTTTTACCCATTCCTGAAGGACAACCGGGAAAAGATCGAGAAGATCCTG
ACCTTCCGCATCCCCTACTACGTGGGCCCTCTGGCCAGGGGAAACAGCAGATTCGCCTGGATGACCAGAA
AGAGCGAGGAAACCATCACCCCCTGGAACTTCGAGGAAGTGGTGGACAAGGGCGCTTCCGCCCAGAGCTT
CATCGAGCGGATGACCAACTTCGATAAGAACCTGCCCAACGAGAAGGTGCTGCCCAAGCACAGCCTGCTG
TACGAGTACTTCACCGTGTATAACGAGCTGACCAAAGTGAAATACGTGACCGAGGGAATGAGAAAGCCCG
CCTTCCTGAGCGGCGAGCAGAAAAAGGCCATCGTGGACCTGCTGTTCAAGACCAACCGGAAAGTGACCGT
GAAGCAGCTGAAAGAGGACTACTTCAAGAAAATCGAGTGCTTCGACTCCGTGGAAATCTCCGGCGTGGAA
GATCGGTTCAACGCCTCCCTGGGCACATACCACGATCTGCTGAAAATTATCAAGGACAAGGACTTCCTGG
ACAATGAGGAAAACGAGGACATTCTGGAAGATATCGTGCTGACCCTGACACTGTTTGAGGACAGAGAGAT
GATCGAGGAACGGCTGAAAACCTATGCCCACCTGTTCGACGACAAAGTGATGAAGCAGCTGAAGCGGCGG
AGATACACCGGCTGGGGCAGGCTGAGCCGGAAGCTGATCAACGGCATCCGGGACAAGCAGTCCGGCAAGA
CAATCCTGGATTTCCTGAAGTCCGACGGCTTCGCCAACAGAAACTTCATGCAGCTGATCCACGACGACAG
CCTGACCTTTAAAGAGGACATCCAGAAAGCCCAGGTGTCCGGCCAGGGCGATAGCCTGCACGAGCACATT
GCCAATCTGGCCGGCAGCCCCGCCATTAAGAAGGGCATCCTGCAGACAGTGAAGGTGGTGGACGAGCTCG
TGAAAGTGATGGGCCGGCACAAGCCCGAGAACATCGTGATCGAAATGGCCAGAGAGAACCAGACCACCCA
GAAGGGACAGAAGAACAGCCGCGAGAGAATGAAGCGGATCGAAGAGGGCATCAAAGAGCTGGGCAGCCAG
ATCCTGAAAGAACACCCCGTGGAAAACACCCAGCTGCAGAACGAGAAGCTGTACCTGTACTACCTGCAGA
ATGGGCGGGATATGTACGTGGACCAGGAACTGGACATCAACCGGCTGTCCGACTACGATGTGGACCATAT
CGTGCCTCAGAGCTTTCTGAAGGACGACTCCATCGACAACAAGGTGCTGACCAGAAGCGACAAGAACCGG
GGCAAGAGCGACAACGTGCCCTCCGAAGAGGTCGTGAAGAAGATGAAGAACTACTGGCGGCAGCTGCTGA
ACGCCAAGCTGATTACCCAGAGAAAGTTCGACAATCTGACCAAGGCCGAGAGAGGCGGCCTGAGCGAACT
GGATAAGGCCGGCTTCATCAAGAGACAGCTGGTGGAAACCCGGCAGATCACAAAGCACGTGGCACAGATC
CTGGACTCCCGGATGAACACTAAGTACGACGAGAATGACAAGCTGATCCGGGAAGTGAAAGTGATCACCC
TGAAGTCCAAGCTGGTGTCCGATTTCCGGAAGGATTTCCAGTTTTACAAAGTGCGCGAGATCAACAACTA
CCACCACGCCCACGACGCCTACCTGAACGCCGTCGTGGGAACCGCCCTGATCAAAAAGTACCCTAAGCTG
GAAAGCGAGTTCGTGTACGGCGACTACAAGGTGTACGACGTGCGGAAGATGATCGCCAAGAGCGAGCAGG
AAATCGGCAAGGCTACCGCCAAGTACTTCTTCTACAGCAACATCATGAACTTTTTCAAGACCGAGATTAC
CCTGGCCAACGGCGAGATCCGGAAGCGGCCTCTGATCGAGACAAACGGCGAAACCGGGGAGATCGTGTGG
GATAAGGGCCGGGATTTTGCCACCGTGCGGAAAGTGCTGAGCATGCCCCAAGTGAATATCGTGAAAAAGA
CCGAGGTGCAGACAGGCGGCTTCAGCAAAGAGTCTATCCTGCCCAAGAGGAACAGCGATAAGCTGATCGC
CAGAAAGAAGGACTGGGACCCTAAGAAGTACGGCGGCTTCGACAGCCCCACCGTGGCCTATTCTGTGCTG
GTGGTGGCCAAAGTGGAAAAGGGCAAGTCCAAGAAACTGAAGAGTGTGAAAGAGCTGCTGGGGATCACCA
TCATGGAAAGAAGCAGCTTCGAGAAGAATCCCATCGACTTTCTGGAAGCCAAGGGCTACAAAGAAGTGAA
AAAGGACCTGATCATCAAGCTGCCTAAGTACTCCCTGTTCGAGCTGGAAAACGGCCGGAAGAGAATGCTG
GCCTCTGCCGGCGAACTGCAGAAGGGAAACGAACTGGCCCTGCCCTCCAAATATGTGAACTTCCTGTACC
TGGCCAGCCACTATGAGAAGCTGAAGGGCTCCCCCGAGGATAATGAGCAGAAACAGCTGTTTGTGGAACA
GCACAAGCACTACCTGGACGAGATCATCGAGCAGATCAGCGAGTTCTCCAAGAGAGTGATCCTGGCCGAC
GCTAATCTGGACAAAGTGCTGTCCGCCTACAACAAGCACCGGGATAAGCCCATCAGAGAGCAGGCCGAGA
ATATCATCCACCTGTTTACCCTGACCAATCTGGGAGCCCCTGCCGCCTTCAAGTACTTTGACACCACCAT
CGACCGGAAGAGGTACACCAGCACCAAAGAGGTGCTGGACGCCACCCTGATCCACCAGAGCATCACCGGC
CTGTACGAGACACGGATCGACCTGTCTCAGCTGGGAGGCGACAAAAGGCCGGCGGCCACGAAAAAGGCCG
GCCAGGCAAAAAAGAAAAAGCTTGAGGGCAGAGGAAGTCTGCTAACATGCGGTGACGTGGAGGAGAATCC
CGGCCCTGCTAGCATGGTGAGCAAGGGCGAGGAGGATAACATGGCCATCATCAAGGAGTTCATGCGCTTC
AAGGTGCACATGGAGGGCTCCGTGAACGGCCACGAGTTCGAGATCGAGGGCGAGGGCGAGGGCCGCCCCT
ACGAGGGCACCCAGACCGCCAAGCTGAAGGTGACCAAGGGTGGCCCCCTGCCCTTCGCCTGGGACATCCT
GTCCCCTCAGTTCATGTACGGCTCCAAGGCCTACGTGAAGCACCCCGCCGACATCCCCGACTACTTGAAG
CTGTCCTTCCCCGAGGGCTTCAAGTGGGAGCGCGTGATGAACTTCGAGGACGGCGGCGTGGTGACCGTGA
CCCAGGACTCCTCCCTGCAGGACGGCGAGTTCATCTACAAGGTGAAGCTGCGCGGCACCAACTTCCCCTC
AGACGGCCCCGTAATGCAGAAGAAAACCATGGGCTGGGAGGCCTCCTCCGAGCGGATGTACCCCGAGGAC
GGCGCCCTGAAGGGCGAGATCAAGCAGAGGCTGAAGCTGAAGGACGGCGGCCACTACGACGCTGAGGTCA
AGACCACCTACAAGGCCAAGAAGCCCGTGCAGCTGCCCGGCGCCTACAACGTCAACATCAAGTTGGACAT
CACCTCCCACAACGAGGACTACACCATCGTGGAACAGTACGAACGCGCCGAGGGCCGCCACTCCACCGGC
GGCATGGACGAGCTGTACAAGTAAGAATTCCTAGAGCTCGCTGATCAGCCTCGACTGTGCCTTCTAGTTG
CCAGCCATCTGTTGTTTGCCCCTCCCCCGTGCCTTCCTTGACCCTGGAAGGTGCCACTCCCACTGTCCTT
TCCTAATAAAATGAGGAAATTGCATCGCATTGTCTGAGTAGGTGTCATTCTATTCTGGGGGGTGGGGTGG
GGCAGGACAGCAAGGGGGAGGATTGGGAAGAGAATAGCAGGCATGCTGGGGAGCGGCCGCAGGAACCCCT
AGTGATGGAGTTGGCCACTCCCTCTCTGCGCGCTCGCTCGCTCACTGAGGCCGGGCGACCAAAGGTCGCC
CGACGCCCGGGCTTTGCCCGGGCGGCCTCAGTGAGCGAGCGAGCGCGCAGCTGCCTGCAGGGGCGCCTGA
TGCGGTATTTTCTCCTTACGCATCTGTGCGGTATTTCACACCGCATA
[95 nt withheld, positions 6558-6652]
T
[46 nt withheld, positions 6654-6699]
C
[141 nt withheld, positions 6701-6841]
CCTTTGACGTTGGAGTCCACGTTCTTT
[37 nt withheld, positions 6869-6905]
ACTCTATCTCGGGCTATTCTTTTGATTTATAAGGGATTTTGCCGATTTCGGTCTATTGGTTAAAAAATGA
GCTGATTTAACAAAAATTTAACGCGAATTTTAACAAAATATTAACGTTTACAATTTTATGGTGCACTCTC
AGTACAATCTGCTCTGATGCCGCATAGTTAAGCCAGCCCCGACACCCGCCAACACCCGCTGACGCGCCCT
GACGGGCTTGTCTGCTCCCGGCATCCGCTTACAGACAAGCTGTGACCGTCTCCGGGAGCTGCATGTGTCA
GAGGTTTTCACCGTCATCACCGAAACGCGCGAGACGAAAGGGCCTCGTGATACGCCTATTTTTATAGGTT
AATGTCATGATAATAATGGTTTCTTAGACGTCAGGTGGCACTTTTCGGGGAAATGTGCGCGGAACCCCTA
TTTGTTTATTTTTCTAAATACATTCAAATATGTATCCGCTCATGAGACAATAACCCTGATAAATGCTTCA
ATAATATTGAAAAAGGAAGAGTATGAGTATTCAACATTTCCGTGTCGCCCTTATTCCCTTTTTTGCGGCA
TTTTGCCTTCCTGTTTTTGCTCACCCAGAAACGCTGGTGAAAGTAAAAGATGCTGAAGATCAGTTGGGTG
CACGAGTGGGTTACATCGAACTGGATCTCAACAGCGGTAAGATCCTTGAGAGTTTTCGCCCCGAAGAACG
TTTTCCAATGATGAGCACTTTTAAAGTTCTGCTATGTGGCGCGGTATTATCCCGTATTGACGCCGGGCAA
GAGCAACTCGGTCGCCGCATACACTATTCTCAGAATGACTTGGTTGAGTACTCACCAGTCACAGAAAAGC
ATCTTACGGATGGCATGACAGTAAGAGAATTATGCAGTGCTGCCATAACCATGAGTGATAACACTGCGGC
CAACTTACTTCTGACAACGATCGGAGGACCGAAGGAGCTAACCGCTTTTTTGCACAACATGGGGGATCAT
GTAACTCGCCTTGATCGTTGGGAACCGGAGCTGAATGAAGCCATACCAAACGACGAGCGTGACACCACGA
TGCCTGTAGCAATGGCAACAACGTTGCGCAAACTATTAACTGGCGAACTACTTACTCTAGCTTCCCGGCA
ACAATTAATAGACTGGATGGAGGCGGATAAAGTTGCAGGACCACTTCTGCGCTCGGCCCTTCCGGCTGGC
TGGTTTATTGCTGATAAATCTGGAGCCGGTGAGCGTGGAAGCCGCGGTATCATTGCAGCACTGGGGCCAG
ATGGTAAGCCCTCCCGTATCGTAGTTATCTACACGACGGGGAGTCAGGCAACTATGGATGAACGAAATAG
ACAGATCGCTGAGATAGGTGCCTCACTGATTAAGCATTGGTAACTGTCAGACCAAGTTTACTCATATATA
CTTTAGATTGATTTAAAACTTCATTTTTAATTTAAAAGGATCTAGGTGAAGATCCTTTTTGATAATCTCA
TGACCAAAATCCCTTAACGTGAGTTTTCGTTCCACTGAGCGTCAGACCCCGTAGAAAAGATCAAAGGATC
TTCTTGAGATCCTTTTTTTCTGCGCGTAATCTGCTGCTTGCAAACAAAAAAACCACCGCTACCAGCGGTG
GTTTGTTTGCCGGATCAAGAGCTACCAACTCTTTTTCCGAAGGTAACTGGCTTCAGCAGAGCGCAGATAC
CAAATACTGTTCTTCTAGTGTAGCCGTAGTTAGGCCACCACTTCAAGAACTCTGTAGCACCGCCTACATA
CCTCGCTCTGCTAATCCTGTTACCAGTGGCTGCTGCCAGTGGCGATAAGTCGTGTCTTACCGGGTTGGAC
TCAAGACGATAGTTACCGGATAAGGCGCAGCGGTCGGGCTGAACGGGGGGTTCGTGCACACAGCCCAGCT
TGGAGCGAACGACCTACACCGAACTGAGATACCTACAGCGTGAGCTATGAGAAAGCGCCACGCTTCCCGA
AGGGAGAAAGGCGGACAGGTATCCGGTAAGCGGCAGGGTCGGAACAGGAGAGCGCACGAGGGAGCTTCCA
GGGGGAAACGCCTGGTATCTTTATAGTCCTGTCGGGTTTCGCCACCTCTGACTTGAGCGTCGATTTTTGT
GATGCTCGTCAGGGGGGCGGAGCCTATGGAAA
Features (pLannotate 1.2.2; 19 found; start..end, strand, type, name):
     62..302     +  promoter       U6 promoter: RNA polymerase III promoter for human U6 snRNA
    332..407     +  misc_RNA       gRNA scaffold: guide RNA scaffold for the Streptococcus pyogenes CRISPR/Cas9 system
    414..457     +  misc_RNA       gRNA scaffold (fragment): guide RNA scaffold for the Streptococcus pyogenes CRISPR/Cas9 system
    504..789     +  enhancer       CMV enhancer: human cytomegalovirus immediate early enhancer; contains an 18-bp deletion relative to the standard CMV enhancer
    791..848     +  promoter       chicken β-actin promoter (fragment): contains a 21-bp deletion relative to the standard chicken β-actin promoter
    848..1054    +  intron         hybrid intron (fragment): hybrid between chicken β-actin (CBA) and minute virus of mice (MMV) introns (Gray et al., 2011)
   1192..2793    +  CDS            Cas9(N): N-terminal portion of Streptococcus pyogenes Cas9 (Zetsche et al., 2015)
   2794..5292    +  CDS            Cas9(C): C-terminal portion of Streptococcus pyogenes Cas9 (Zetsche et al., 2015)
   5293..5340    +  CDS            nucleoplasmin NLS: bipartite nuclear localization signal from nucleoplasmin
   5404..6111    +  CDS            mCherry: mCherry is a basic (constitutively fluorescent) red fluorescent protein published in 2004, derived from Discosoma sp.. It is reported to be a very rapidly-maturing monomer with low acid sensitivity.
   6145..6256    +  polyA_signal   bGH poly(A) signal: bovine growth hormone polyadenylation signal
   6361..6501    +  repeat_region  AAV2 ITR: inverted terminal repeat of adeno-associated virus serotype 2 inverted
   6506..6557    -  misc_feature   bom (fragment): basis of mobility region from pBR322
   6576..7031    +  rep_origin     f1 ori (sequence partly withheld): f1 bacteriophage origin of replication; arrow indicates direction of (+) strand synthesis
   7032..7081    -  misc_feature   bom (fragment): basis of mobility region from pBR322
   7183..7218    -  CDS            rop (fragment): Rop protein, which maintains plasmids at low copy number; rop
   7313..7417    +  promoter       AmpR promoter: bla
   7418..8278    +  CDS            AmpR: β-lactamase; bla; confers resistance to ampicillin, carbenicillin, and related antibiotics
   8449..9037    +  rep_origin     ori: high-copy-number ColE1/pMB1/pBR322/pUC origin of replication
