[The description below was written by a language model from this plasmid's Addgene catalogue record and pLannotate feature annotations shown in this document.]
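Description:
pLENTI CMV GFP-TREX1 P290L BLAST is a lentiviral mammalian expression plasmid built on the pLenti CMV GFP Blast backbone, used to deliver a GFP-tagged point mutant of human TREX1 into cells. In bacteria it is maintained by a high-copy ColE1/pUC-type origin and selected with ampicillin through the β-lactamase gene; an f1 origin and an SV40 origin are also present in the backbone. The transfer cassette starts with an RSV promoter driving a truncated HIV-1 5' LTR, followed by the Ψ packaging signal with a gag fragment, the Rev response element and the cPPT/CTS, and ends with a second truncated LTR and an SV40 polyadenylation signal. These elements allow the genomic RNA to be made, exported and packaged in producer cells supplied with helper functions, and then integrated in target cells.

Within the provirus, the CMV enhancer/promoter drives EGFP fused at the N terminus of TREX1, with a short attB1 Gateway remnant linking the two reading frames. The insert is about 940 bp and carries the P290L substitution. TREX1 is the major cellular 3'-to-5' DNA exonuclease that limits accumulation of cytosolic DNA and innate immune signalling. A WPRE downstream enhances transcript expression. A separate SV40 promoter (with the bacterial EM7 promoter) drives blasticidin S deaminase, so transduced cells can be selected with blasticidin. The associated work concerns ER-directed TREX1 and cGAS activation at micronuclei, so the construct suits stable expression and fluorescence localisation of this variant.

The full-sequence feature table matches this description. A second attached sequencing record instead annotates a U6-gRNA/Cas9-mCherry plasmid with an AAV2 ITR, which does not correspond to the catalogued construct and appears to be a different plasmid.
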