Addgene plasmid #164239: pLENTI CMV GFP-TREX1 P290L BLAST
Purpose: lentiviral plasmid for GFP-TREX1 P290L
Depositing lab: John Maciejowski. Depositing organization: Memorial Sloan-Kettering Cancer Center. Publication: ER-directed TREX1 limits cGAS activation at micronuclei. Mohr L, Toufektchan E, von Morgen P, Chu K, Kapoor A, Maciejowski J. Mol Cell. 2021 Jan 12. pii: S1097-2765(20)30958-8. doi: 10.1016/j.molcel.2020.12.037. PubMed 33476576.
Backbone
  Vector backbone: pLenti CMV GFP Blast
  Backbone size w/o insert (bp): 8371
  Total vector size (bp): 9313
  Vector type: Mammalian Expression, Lentiviral
  Selectable markers: Blasticidin
Growth in bacteria
  Bacterial resistance: Ampicillin, 100 μg/mL
  Growth temperature: 30°C
  Growth strain: NEB Stable
  Copy number: High Copy
Gene/Insert
  Gene/Insert name: TREX1
  Species: H. sapiens (human)
  Insert size (bp): 942
  Mutation: P290L point mutation
  GenBank ID: NM_033629.6
  Entrez Gene: TREX1 (a.k.a. AGS1, CRV, DRN3, HERNS, RVCLS)
  Promoter: CMV
  Tag / fusion protein: GFP (N terminal on backbone)
  Cloning method: Gibson Cloning
  Sequencing primers: 5′ ggacgacggcaactacaagac
Terms and licenses: Academic/Nonprofit Terms; Industry Terms: Not Available to Industry
How to cite: pLENTI CMV GFP-TREX1 P290L BLAST was a gift from John Maciejowski (Addgene plasmid # 164239 ; http://n2t.net/addgene:164239 ; RRID:Addgene_164239)
